LOCUS       Exported 11100 bp ds-DNA circular SYN 12-MAY-2021
DEFINITION  synthetic circular DNA
ACCESSION   .
VERSION     .
KEYWORDS    pTYF-mCMV/SYN-EGFP
SOURCE      synthetic DNA construct
  ORGANISM  synthetic DNA construct
REFERENCE   1 (bases 1 to 11100)
  AUTHORS   Liu B, Paton JF, Kasparov S
  TITLE     Viral vectors based on bidirectional cell-specific mammalian
            promoters and transcriptional amplification strategy for use in
            vitro and in vivo.
  JOURNAL   BMC Biotechnol. 2008 . 8():49.
  PUBMED    18485188
REFERENCE   2 (bases 1 to 11100)
  AUTHORS   .
  TITLE     Direct Submission
  JOURNAL   Exported May 12, 2021 from SnapGene Server 1.1.58
            http://www.snapgene.com
FEATURES             Location/Qualifiers
     source          1..11100
                     /organism="synthetic DNA construct"
                     /mol_type="other DNA"
     polyA_signal    75..196
                     /label=SV40 poly(A) signal
                     /note="SV40 polyadenylation signal"
     primer_bind     complement(86..105)
                     /label=EBV-rev
                     /note="SV40 polyA terminator, reverse primer"
     primer_bind     140..159
                     /label=SV40pA-R
                     /note="SV40 polyA, reverse primer"
     CDS             complement(439..981)
                     /codon_start=1
                     /product="C-terminal portion of the p65 subunit of mouse
                     NF-kappa-B"
                     /label=p65
                     /translation="PSGQISNQALALAPSSAPVLAQTMVPSSAMVPLAQPPAPAPVLTP
                     GPPQSLSAPVPKSTQAGEGTLSEALLHLQFDADEDLGALLGNSTDPGVFTDLASVDNSE
                     FQQLLNQGVSMSHSTAEPMLMEYPEAITRLVTGSQRPPDPAPTPLGTSGLPNGLSGDED
                     FSSIADMDFSALLSQISS"
     CDS             complement(1045..1485)
                     /codon_start=1
                     /gene="Saccharomyces cerevisiae GAL4 (truncated)"
                     /product="DNA binding domain of the GAL4 transcriptional
                     activator"
                     /label=GAL4 DNA binding domain
                     /translation="MKLLSSIEQACDICRLKKLKCSKEKPKCAKCLKNNWECRYSPKTK
                     RSPLTRAHLTEVESRLERLEQLFLLIFPREDLDMILKMDSLQDIKALLTGLFVQDNVNK
                     DAVTDRLASVETDMPLTLRQHRISATSSSEESSNKGQRQLTVS"
     promoter        complement(1522..1540)
                     /label=T3 promoter
                     /note="promoter for bacteriophage T3 RNA polymerase"
     promoter        complement(1586..1624)
                     /label=minimal CMV promoter
                     /note="human cytomegalovirus (CMV) immediate early
                     promoter"
     promoter        1783..2230
                     /label=hSyn promoter
                     /note="human synapsin I promoter; confers neuron-specific
                     expression (Kugler et al., 2003)"
     regulatory      2281..2290
                     /regulatory_class="other"
                     /note="vertebrate consensus sequence for strong initiation
                     of translation (Kozak, 1987)"
     CDS             2287..3003
                     /codon_start=1
                     /product="enhanced GFP"
                     /label=EGFP
                     /translation="MVSKGEELFTGVVPILVELDGDVNGHKFSVSGEGEGDATYGKLTL
                     KFICTTGKLPVPWPTLVTTLTYGVQCFSRYPDHMKQHDFFKSAMPEGYVQERTIFFKDD
                     GNYKTRAEVKFEGDTLVNRIELKGIDFKEDGNILGHKLEYNYNSHNVYIMADKQKNGIK
                     VNFKIRHNIEDGSVQLADHYQQNTPIGDGPVLLPDNHYLSTQSALSKDPNEKRDHMVLL
                     EFVTAAGITLGMDELYK"
     CDS             2287..3003
                     /codon_start=1
                     /product="the original enhanced GFP (Yang et al., 1996)"
                     /label=EGFP
                     /note="mammalian codon-optimized"
                     /translation="MVSKGEELFTGVVPILVELDGDVNGHKFSVSGEGEGDATYGKLTL
                     KFICTTGKLPVPWPTLVTTLTYGVQCFSRYPDHMKQHDFFKSAMPEGYVQERTIFFKDD
                     GNYKTRAEVKFEGDTLVNRIELKGIDFKEDGNILGHKLEYNYNSHNVYIMADKQKNGIK
                     VNFKIRHNIEDGSVQLADHYQQNTPIGDGPVLLPDNHYLSTQSALSKDPNEKRDHMVLL
                     EFVTAAGITLGMDELYK"
     primer_bind     complement(2332..2353)
                     /label=EGFP-N
                     /note="EGFP, reverse primer"
     primer_bind     complement(2593..2612)
                     /label=EXFP-R
                     /note="For distinguishing EGFP variants, reverse primer"
     primer_bind     2940..2961
                     /label=EGFP-C
                     /note="EGFP, forward primer"
     misc_feature    3004..3069
                     /label=MCS
                     /note="multiple cloning site"
     primer_bind     complement(3196..3216)
                     /label=WPRE-R
                     /note="WPRE, reverse primer"
     CDS             complement(3614..3625)
                     /codon_start=1
                     /product="Factor Xa recognition and cleavage site"
                     /label=Factor Xa site
                     /translation="IEGR"
     polyA_signal    3928..4152
                     /label=bGH poly(A) signal
                     /note="bovine growth hormone polyadenylation signal"
     primer_bind     complement(4285..4304)
                     /label=F1ori-R
                     /note="F1 origin, reverse primer"
     primer_bind     complement(5325..5342)
                     /label=L4440
                     /note="L4440 vector, forward primer"
     rep_origin      complement(5496..6084)
                     /direction=LEFT
                     /label=ori
                     /note="high-copy-number ColE1/pMB1/pBR322/pUC origin of
                     replication"
     primer_bind     complement(5576..5595)
                     /label=pBR322ori-F
                     /note="pBR322 origin, forward primer"
     CDS             complement(6255..7115)
                     /codon_start=1
                     /gene="bla"
                     /product="beta-lactamase"
                     /label=AmpR
                     /note="confers resistance to ampicillin, carbenicillin, and
                     related antibiotics"
                     /translation="MSIQHFRVALIPFFAAFCLPVFAHPETLVKVKDAEDQLGARVGYI
                     ELDLNSGKILESFRPEERFPMMSTFKVLLCGAVLSRIDAGQEQLGRRIHYSQNDLVEYS
                     PVTEKHLTDGMTVRELCSAAITMSDNTAANLLLTTIGGPKELTAFLHNMGDHVTRLDRW
                     EPELNEAIPNDERDTTMPVAMATTLRKLLTGELLTLASRQQLIDWMEADKVAGPLLRSA
                     LPAGWFIADKSGAGERGSRGIIAALGPDGKPSRIVVIYTTGSQATMDERNRQIAEIGAS
                     LIKHW"
     primer_bind     6878..6897
                     /label=Amp-R
                     /note="Ampicillin resistance gene, reverse primer"
     promoter        complement(7116..7220)
                     /gene="bla"
                     /label=AmpR promoter
     primer_bind     7288..7306
                     /label=pBRforEco
                     /note="pBR322 vectors, upsteam of EcoRI site, forward
                     primer"
     primer_bind     complement(7357..7379)
                     /label=pGEX 3'
                     /note="pGEX vectors, reverse primer"
     misc_feature    7465..7603
                     /label=bom
                     /note="basis of mobility region from pBR322"
     primer_bind     7518..7537
                     /label=pRS-marker
                     /note="pRS vectors, use to sequence yeast selectable
                     marker"
     primer_bind     8807..8827
                     /label=CMV-F
                     /note="Human CMV immediate early promoter, forward primer"
     misc_feature    10448..10681
                     /label=RRE
                     /note="The Rev response element (RRE) of HIV-1 allows for
                     Rev-dependent mRNA export from the nucleus to the
                     cytoplasm."
ORIGIN
        1 ggcctaggga taacagggta atgatatctc tgaccgctag catcgtcgac ccgggatccg
       61 cggactagtc gcgttaagat acattgatga gtttggacaa accacaacta gaatgcagtg
      121 aaaaaaatgc tttatttgtg aaatttgtga tgctattgct ttatttgtaa ccattataag
      181 ctgcaataaa caagttaaca acaacaattg cattcatttt atgtttcagg ttcaggggga
      241 ggtgtgggag gttttttaaa gcaagtaaaa cctctacaaa tgtggtatgg ctgattatga
      301 tcatgaacag actgtgagga ctgaggggcc tgaaatgagc cttgggactg tgaatctaaa
      361 atacacaaac aattagaatc agtagtttaa cacattatac acttaaaaat tggatctact
      421 tattcaagat cggccgctgg agctgatctg actcagcaga gcagagaagt ccatgtccgc
      481 aatggaggag aagtcttcat ctccggagag accattggga agccccgagg tccccagggg
      541 tgtgggagct gggtcagggg gcctctggga ccctgtcacc aggcgagtta tagcttcagg
      601 gtactccatc agcatgggct cagctgtgga gtgagacatg gacacaccct ggttcaggag
      661 ctgctgaaac tctgagttgt ccacagatgc caggtctgtg aacactcctg ggtctgtgct
      721 gttgccaagc aaggccccca agtcttcatc agcatcaaac tgcaggtgca gcagggcttc
      781 cgacagcgtg ccttccccag cctgggtgct ctttggaaca ggtgcagaca gggactgggg
      841 aggacccggg gttagaactg gggcaggagc tgggggctga gccagaggta ccatggctga
      901 ggaagggacc atggtctggg caaggactgg ggcagaggac ggtgctaagg ccagggcctg
      961 gtttgagatc tgcccagaag gaaacaccat ggtgagctct gcagaagctt ctagaattcc
     1021 agcccgggcg gatcccaatt ccggcgatac agtcaactgt ctttgacctt tgttactact
     1081 ctcttccgat gatgatgtcg cacttattct atgctgtctc aatgttagag gcatatcagt
     1141 ctccactgaa gccaatctat ctgtgacggc atctttattc acattatctt gtacaaataa
     1201 tcctgttaac aatgctttta tatcctgtaa agaatccatt ttcaaaatca tgtcaaggtc
     1261 ttctcgagga aaaatcagta gaaatagctg ttccagtctt tctagccttg attccacttc
     1321 tgtcagatgt gccctagtca gcggagacct tttggttttg ggagagtagc gacactccca
     1381 gttgttcttc agacacttgg cgcacttcgg tttttctttg gagcacttga gctttttaag
     1441 tcggcaaata tcgcatgctt gttcgataga agacagtagc ttcatctttc aggaggctag
     1501 cttagatccc agcttttgtt ccctttagtg agggttaatt tcgagcttgg cgtaatcgct
     1561 agcggatctg acggttcact aaaccagctc tgcttatata gacctcccac cgtacacgcc
     1621 taacgcgcta gccttgcatg cctgcaggtc ggagtactgt cctccgagcg gagtactgtc
     1681 ctccgagcgg agtactgtcc tccgagcgga gtactgtcct ccgagcggag actctagagg
     1741 gacgcgtatc gatggcgcca gctgcagagg gccctgcgta tgagtgcaag tgggttttag
     1801 gaccaggatg aggcggggtg ggggtgccta cctgacgacc gaccccgacc cactggacaa
     1861 gcacccaacc cccattcccc aaattgcgca tcccctatca gagaggggga ggggaaacag
     1921 gatgcggcga ggcgcgtgcg cactgccagc ttcagcaccg cggacagtgc cttcgccccc
     1981 gcctggcggc gcgcgccacc gccgcctcag cactgaaggc gcgctgacgt cactcgccgg
     2041 tcccccgcaa actccccttc ccggccacct tggtcgcgtc cgcgccgccg ccggcccagc
     2101 cggaccgcac cacgcgaggc gcgagatagg ggggcacggg cgcgaccatc tgcgctgcgg
     2161 cgccggcgac tcagcgctgc ctcagtctgc ggtgggcagc ggaggagtcg tgtcgtgcct
     2221 gagagcgcag tcgactctag agctgcaggc aagcttggta ccgagctcgg atccactagt
     2281 gccaccatgg tgagcaaggg cgaggagctg ttcaccgggg tggtgcccat cctggtcgag
     2341 ctggacggcg acgtaaacgg ccacaagttc agcgtgtccg gcgagggcga gggcgatgcc
     2401 acctacggca agctgaccct gaagttcatc tgcaccaccg gcaagctgcc cgtgccctgg
     2461 cccaccctcg tgaccaccct gacctacggc gtgcagtgct tcagccgcta ccccgaccac
     2521 atgaagcagc acgacttctt caagtccgcc atgcccgaag gctacgtcca ggagcgcacc
     2581 atcttcttca aggacgacgg caactacaag acccgcgccg aggtgaagtt cgagggcgac
     2641 accctggtga accgcatcga gctgaagggc atcgacttca aggaggacgg caacatcctg
     2701 gggcacaagc tggagtacaa ctacaacagc cacaacgtct atatcatggc cgacaagcag
     2761 aagaacggca tcaaggtgaa cttcaagatc cgccacaaca tcgaggacgg cagcgtgcag
     2821 ctcgccgacc actaccagca gaacaccccc atcggcgacg gccccgtgct gctgcccgac
     2881 aaccactacc tgagcaccca gtccgccctg agcaaagacc ccaacgagaa gcgcgatcac
     2941 atggtcctgc tggagttcgt gaccgccgcc gggatcactc tcggcatgga cgagctgtac
     3001 aagtccggac tcagatctcg agctcaagct tcgaattctg cagtcgacgg taccgcgggc
     3061 ccgggatcca ccggatctag ataactgatc ataatcagcc ataccacgcg gccgctcccg
     3121 ttatttgcgc tctgttcctg ttaatcaacc tctggattac aaaatttgtg aaagattgac
     3181 tggtattctt aactatgttg ctccttttac gctatgtgga tacgctgctt taatgccttt
     3241 gtatcatgct attacttccc gtacggcttt cattttctcc tccttgtata aatcctggtt
     3301 gctgtctctt tatgaggagt tgtggcccgt tgtcaggcaa cgtggcgtgg tgtgcactgt
     3361 gtttgctgac gcaaccccca ctggttgggg cattgccacc acctatcaac tcctttccgg
     3421 gactttcgct ttccccctcc ctattgccac ggcggaactc attgccgcct gccttgcccg
     3481 ctgctggaca ggggctcggc tgttgggcac tgacaattcc gtggtgttgt cggggaagct
     3541 gacgtccttt ccatggctgc tcgcctgtgt tgccaactgg attctgcgcg ggacgtcctt
     3601 ctgctacgtc ccttcggccc tcaatccagc ggaccttcct tcccgcggcc tgctgccggt
     3661 tctgcggcct cttccgcgtc ttcgccttcg ccctcagacg agtcggatct ccctttgggc
     3721 cgcctatcga ttagggataa cagggtaatg gtacctttaa gaccaatgac ttacaaggca
     3781 gctgtagatc ttagccactt tttaaaagaa aaggggggac tggaagggct aattcactcc
     3841 cagggtctct ctggttagac cagatctgag cctgggagct ctctggctaa ctagggaacc
     3901 cactgcttaa gcctcaataa agctcgactg tgccttctag ttgccagcca tctgttgttt
     3961 gcccctcccc cgtgccttcc ttgaccctgg aaggtgccac tcccactgtc ctttcctaat
     4021 aaaatgagga aattgcatcg cattgtctga gtaggtgtca ttctattctg gggggtgggg
     4081 tggggcagga cagcaagggg gaggattggg aagacaatag caggcatgct ggggatgcgg
     4141 tgggctctat ggcttctgag gcggaaagaa ccagctgggg ctctaggggg tatccccnnn
     4201 nnnnnnnnnn nnnnnnnnnn nnnnnnnnnn nnnnnnnnnn nnnnnnnnnn nnnnnnnnnn
     4261 nnnnnnnnnn nnnnnnnnnn nnnnnnnnnn nnnnnnnnnn nnnnnnnnnn nnnnnnnnnn
     4321 ncgccggctg tgcgggagaa cggagttcta ttatgactca aatcagtctc cccaagcatt
     4381 cggggatcag agtttttaag gataacttag tgtgtagggg gccagtgagt tggagatgaa
     4441 agcgtaggga gtcgaaggtg tccttttgcg ccgagtcagt tcctgggtgg gggccacaag
     4501 atcggatgag ccagtttatc aatccggggg tgccagctga tccatggagt gcagggtctg
     4561 caaaatatct caagcactga ttgatcttag gttttacaat agtgatgtta ccccaggaac
     4621 aatttgggga aggtcagaat cttgtagcct gtagctgcat gactcctaaa ccataatttc
     4681 ttttttgttt tttttttttt atttttgaga cagggtctca ctctgtcacc taggctggag
     4741 tgcagtggtg caatcacagc tcactgcagc ctcaacgtcg taagctcaag cgatcctccc
     4801 acctcagcct gcctggtagc tgagactaca agcgacgccc cagttaattt ttgtattttt
     4861 ggtagaggca gcgttttgcc gtgtggccct ggctggtctc gaactcctgg gctcaagtga
     4921 tccagcctca gcctcccaaa gtgctgggac aaccggggcc agtcactgca cctggcccta
     4981 aaccataatt tctaatcttt tggctaattt gttagtccta caaaggcagt ctagtcccca
     5041 ggcaaaaagg gggtttgttt cgggaaaggg ctgttactgt ctttgtttca aactataaac
     5101 taagttcctc ctaaacttag ttcggcctac acccaggaat gaacaaggag agcttggagg
     5161 ttagaagcac gatggaattg gttaggtcag atctctttca ctgtctgagt tataattttg
     5221 caatggtggt tcaaagactg cccgcttctg acaccagtcg ctgcattaat gaatcggcca
     5281 acgcgcgggg agaggcggtt tgcgtattgg cgctcttccg cttcctcgct cactgactcg
     5341 ctgcgctcgg tcgttcggct gcggcgagcg gtatcagctc actcaaaggc ggtaatacgg
     5401 ttatccacag aatcagggga taacgcagga aagaacatgt gagcaaaagg ccagcaaaag
     5461 gccaggaacc gtaaaaaggc cgcgttgctg gcgtttttcc ataggctccg cccccctgac
     5521 gagcatcaca aaaatcgacg ctcaagtcag aggtggcgaa acccgacagg actataaaga
     5581 taccaggcgt ttccccctgg aagctccctc gtgcgctctc ctgttccgac cctgccgctt
     5641 accggatacc tgtccgcctt tctcccttcg ggaagcgtgg cgctttctca atgctcacgc
     5701 tgtaggtatc tcagttcggt gtaggtcgtt cgctccaagc tgggctgtgt gcacgaaccc
     5761 cccgttcagc ccgaccgctg cgccttatcc ggtaactatc gtcttgagtc caacccggta
     5821 agacacgact tatcgccact ggcagcagcc actggtaaca ggattagcag agcgaggtat
     5881 gtaggcggtg ctacagagtt cttgaagtgg tggcctaact acggctacac tagaaggaca
     5941 gtatttggta tctgcgctct gctgaagcca gttaccttcg gaaaaagagt tggtagctct
     6001 tgatccggca aacaaaccac cgctggtagc ggtggttttt ttgtttgcaa gcagcagatt
     6061 acgcgcagaa aaaaaggatc tcaagaagat cctttgatct tttctacggg gtctgacgct
     6121 cagtggaacg aaaactcacg ttaagggatt ttggtcatga gattatcaaa aaggatcttc
     6181 acctagatcc ttttaaatta aaaatgaagt tttaaatcaa tctaaagtat atatgagtaa
     6241 acttggtctg acagttacca atgcttaatc agtgaggcac ctatctcagc gatctgtcta
     6301 tttcgttcat ccatagttgc ctgactcccc gtcgtgtaga taactacgat acgggagggc
     6361 ttaccatctg gccccagtgc tgcaatgata ccgcgagacc cacgctcacc ggctccagat
     6421 ttatcagcaa taaaccagcc agccggaagg gccgagcgca gaagtggtcc tgcaacttta
     6481 tccgcctcca tccagtctat taattgttgc cgggaagcta gagtaagtag ttcgccagtt
     6541 aatagtttgc gcaacgttgt tgccattgct acaggcatcg tggtgtcacg ctcgtcgttt
     6601 ggtatggctt cattcagctc cggttcccaa cgatcaaggc gagttacatg atcccccatg
     6661 ttgtgcaaaa aagcggttag ctccttcggt cctccgatcg ttgtcagaag taagttggcc
     6721 gcagtgttat cactcatggt tatggcagca ctgcataatt ctcttactgt catgccatcc
     6781 gtaagatgct tttctgtgac tggtgagtac tcaaccaagt cattctgaga atagtgtatg
     6841 cggcgaccga gttgctcttg cccggcgtca atacgggata ataccgcgcc acatagcaga
     6901 actttaaaag tgctcatcat tggaaaacgt tcttcggggc gaaaactctc aaggatctta
     6961 ccgctgttga gatccagttc gatgtaaccc actcgtgcac ccaactgatc ttcagcatct
     7021 tttactttca ccagcgtttc tgggtgagca aaaacaggaa ggcaaaatgc cgcaaaaaag
     7081 ggaataaggg cgacacggaa atgttgaata ctcatactct tcctttttca atattattga
     7141 agcatttatc agggttattg tctcatgagc ggatacatat ttgaatgtat ttagaaaaat
     7201 aaacaaatag gggttccgcg cacatttccc cgaaaagtgc cacctgacgt ctaagaaacc
     7261 attattatca tgacattaac ctataaaaat aggcgtatca cgaggccctt tcgtcttcaa
     7321 gaactgcctc gcgcgtttcg gtgatgacgg tgaaaacctc tgacacatgc agctcccgga
     7381 gacggtcaca gcttgtctgt aagcggatgc cgggagcaga caagcccgtc agggcgcgtc
     7441 agcgggtgtt ggcgggtgtc ggggcgcagc catgacccag tcacgtagcg atagcggagt
     7501 gtactggctt aactatgcgg catcagagca gattgtactg agagtgcacc atatgcggtg
     7561 tgaaataccg cacagatgcg taaggagaaa ataccgcatc aggcgccatt cgccattcag
     7621 gctgcgcaac tgttgggaag ggcgatcggt gcgggcctct tcgctattac gccagcgcgg
     7681 ggaggcagag attgcagtaa gctgagatcg cagcactgca ctccagcctg ggcgacagag
     7741 taagactctg tctcaaaaat aaaataaata aatcaatcag atattccaat cttttccttt
     7801 atttatttat ttattttcta ttttggaaac acagtccttc cttattccag aattacacat
     7861 atattctatt tttctttata tgctccagtt ttttttagac cttcacctga aatgtgtgta
     7921 tacaaaatct aggccagtcc agcagagcct aaaggtaaaa aataaaataa taaaaaataa
     7981 ataaaatcta gctcactcct tcacatcaaa atggagatac agctgttagc attaaatacc
     8041 aaataaccca tcttgtcctc aataatttta agcgcctctc tccaccacat ctaactcctg
     8101 tcaaaggcat gtgccccttc cgggcgctct gctgtgctgc caaccaactg gcatgtggac
     8161 tctgcagggt ccctaactgc caagccccac agtgtgccct gaggctgccc cttccttcta
     8221 gcggctgccc ccactcggct ttgctttccc tagtttcagt tacttgcgtt cagccaaggt
     8281 ctgaaactag gtgcgcacag agcggtaaga ctgcgagaga aagagaccag ctttacaggg
     8341 ggtttatcac agtgcaccct gacagtcgtc agcctcacag ggggtttatc acattgcacc
     8401 ctgacagtcg tcagcctcac agggggttta tcacagtgca cccttacaat cattccattt
     8461 gattcacaat ttttttagtc tctactgtgc ctaacttgta agttaaattt gatcagaggt
     8521 gtgttcccag aggggaaaac agtatataca gggttcagta ctatcgcatt tcagggtggc
     8581 ccgagagctg catccggagt atctagatgg agttccgcgt tacataactt acggtaaatg
     8641 gcccgcctgg ctgaccgccc aacgaccccc gcccattgac gtcaataatg actgatgttc
     8701 ccatagtaac gccaataggg actttccatt gacgctaatg ggagtttgtt ttggcaccaa
     8761 aatcaacggg actttccaaa atgtcgtaat aaccccgccc cgttgacgca aatgggcggt
     8821 aggcgtgtac tctagaaggt ctatataagc agagctcgtt tagtgaaccg tttatactac
     8881 ttatctggtc tctctggtta gaccagatct gagcctggga gctctctggc taactaggga
     8941 acccactgct taagcctcaa taaagcttgc cttgagtgct caaagtagtg tgtgcccgtc
     9001 tgttgtgtga ctctggtaac tagagatccc tcagaccctt ttagtcagtg tggaaaatct
     9061 ctagcagtgg cgcccgaaca gggacttgaa agcgaaagta aagccagagg agatctctcg
     9121 acgcaggact cggcttgctg aagcgcgcac ggcaagaggc gaggggcggc gactggtgag
     9181 tacgccaaaa attttgacta gcggaggcta gaaggagaga gatgggtgcg agagcgtcgg
     9241 tattaagcgg gggagaatta gataaatggg aaaaaattcg gttaaggcca gggggaaaga
     9301 aacaatataa actaaaacat atagtatggg caagcaggga gctagaacga ttcgcagtta
     9361 atcctggcct tttagagaca tcagaaggct gtagacaaat actgggacag ctacaaccat
     9421 cccttcagac aggatcagaa gaacttagat cattatataa tacaatagca gtcctctatt
     9481 gtgtgcatca aaggatagat gtaaaagaca ccaaggaagc cttagataag atagaggaag
     9541 agcaaaacaa aagtaagaaa aaggcacagc aagcagcagc tgacacagga aacaacagcc
     9601 aggtcagcca aaattaccct atagtgcaga acctccaggg gcaaatggta catcaggcca
     9661 tatcacctag aactttaaat gcatgggtaa aagtagtaga agagaaggct ttcagcccag
     9721 aagtaatacc catgttttca gcattatcag aaggagccac cccacaagat ttaaatacca
     9781 tgctaaacac agtgggggga catcaagcag ccatgcaaat gttaaaagag accatcaatg
     9841 aggaagctgc agaatgggat agattgcatc cagtgcatgc agggcctatt gcaccaggcc
     9901 agatgagaga accaagggga agtgacatag caggaactac tagcaaatta agagaacaat
     9961 ttggaaataa taaaacaata atctttaagc aatcctcagg aggggaccca gaaattgtaa
    10021 cgcacagttt taattgtgga ggggaatttt tctactgtaa ttcaacacaa ctgtttaata
    10081 gtacttggtt taatagtact tggagtactg aagggtcaaa taacactgaa ggaagtgaca
    10141 caatcacact cccatgcaga ataaaacaat ttataaacat gtggcaggaa gtaggaaaag
    10201 caatgtatgc ccctcccatc agtggacaaa ttagatgttc atcaaatatt actgggctgc
    10261 tattaacaag agatggtggt aataacaaca atgggtccga gatcttcaga cctggaggag
    10321 gcgatatgag ggacaattgg agaagtgaat tatataaata taaagtagta aaaattgaac
    10381 cattaggagt agcacccacc aaggcaaaga gaagagtggt gcagagagaa aaaagagcag
    10441 tgggaatagg agctttgttc cttgggttct tgggagcagc aggaagcact atgggcgcac
    10501 ggtcaatgac gctgacggta caggccagac aattattgtc tgatatagtg cagcagcaga
    10561 acaatttgct gagggctatt gaggcgcaac agcatctgtt gcaactcaca gtctggggca
    10621 tcaaacagct ccaggcaaga atcctggctg tggaaagata cctaaaggat caacagctcc
    10681 tggggatttg gggttgctct ggaaaactca tttgcaccac tgctgtgcct tggaatgcta
    10741 gttggagtaa taaatctctg gaacagattt ggaataacat gacctggatg gagtgggaca
    10801 gagaaattaa caattacaca agcttaatac actccttaat tgaagaatcg caaaaccagc
    10861 aagaaaagaa tgaacaagaa ttattggaat tagataaatg ggcttgcggc cggaattcac
    10921 aaatggcagt attcatccac aattttaaaa gaaaaggggg gattgggggg tacagtgcag
    10981 gggaaagaat agtagacata atagcaacag acatacaaac taaagaatta caaaaacaaa
    11041 ttactaaaaa ttcnaaaatt ttcgggttta ttacagggac agcagagatc cactttgggc
//
