[The description below was written by a language model from this plasmid's Addgene catalogue record and the feature table of its GenBank file.]
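Description:
pTYF-mCMV/SYN-EGFP is an 11.1 kb mammalian expression plasmid built on the pTYF backbone. The publication title refers to viral vectors, and the annotated HIV-1 Rev response element points to a lentiviral transfer-type backbone. However, the feature table does not annotate LTRs or a packaging signal, so the viral architecture cannot be fully confirmed from the record. The plasmid is propagated in E. coli through a high-copy ColE1/pUC-type origin with ampicillin selection (bla under its own promoter), and a pBR322 bom region is also present.

The payload is a bidirectional, neuron-targeted cassette about 3.65 kb long. A human synapsin I promoter, which confers neuron-specific expression, drives EGFP through a Kozak consensus. The EGFP is followed by a multiple cloning site, and a WPRE primer site hints at a WPRE, although that element is not itself annotated. A bovine growth hormone polyadenylation signal lies further downstream. Placed back to back with the synapsin promoter and facing the opposite way, a minimal CMV promoter drives a chimeric transactivator. This transactivator joins the yeast GAL4 DNA-binding domain to the C-terminal activation portion of mouse NF-κB p65 and ends at an SV40 poly(A) signal.

The minimal CMV core has little activity alone, so it presumably borrows cell specificity from the adjacent synapsin sequences, letting both transcripts be made in neurons. The publication title describes a transcriptional amplification strategy based on bidirectional cell-specific promoters. No GAL4 binding sites are annotated in this construct, so the record does not show whether the transactivator feeds back on the EGFP arm. The construct appears suited to testing bidirectional synapsin-based expression and fluorescently labelling neurons in vitro and in vivo.
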