Addgene plasmid #19975: pTYF-mCMV/SYN-EGFP
Depositing lab: Sergey Kasparov. Publication: Viral vectors based on bidirectional cell-specific mammalian promoters and transcriptional amplification strategy for use in vitro and in vivo. Liu B, Paton JF, Kasparov S. BMC Biotechnol. 2008 May 16;8:49. doi: 10.1186/1472-6750-8-49. PubMed 18485188.
Backbone
  Vector backbone: pTYF
  Backbone size w/o insert (bp): 7448
  Vector type: Mammalian Expression
Growth in bacteria
  Bacterial resistance: Ampicillin, 100 μg/mL
  Growth temperature: 30°C
  Growth strain: DH5alpha
  Growth instructions: 30C
  Copy number: High Copy
Gene/Insert
  Gene/Insert name: mCMV/SYN-EGFP
  Species: H. sapiens (human), S. cerevisiae (budding yeast); jellyfish
  Insert size (bp): 3652
  Cloning method: Restriction Enzyme
  Sequencing primers: 5′ GTAGACATAA TAGCAACAGA C
Terms and licenses: Academic/Nonprofit Terms; Industry Terms: Not Available to Industry
How to cite: pTYF-mCMV/SYN-EGFP was a gift from Sergey Kasparov (Addgene plasmid # 19975 ; http://n2t.net/addgene:19975 ; RRID:Addgene_19975)
