>Addgene plasmid #19975 | pTYF-mCMV/SYN-EGFP | addgene partial sequence | sequence record 27270 | 19975 with EGFP-N
GCTCCTCGCCCTTGCTCACCATGGTGGCACTAGTGGATCCGAGCTCGGTACCAAGCTTGCCTGCAGCTCT
AGAGTCGACTGCGCTCTCAGGCACGACACGACTCCTCCGCTGCCCACCGCAGACTGAGGCAGCGCTGAGT
CGCCGGCGCCGCAGCGCAGATGGTCGCGCCCGTGCCCCCCTATCTCGCGCCTCGCGTGGTGCGGTCCGGC
TGGGCCGGCGGCGGCGCGGACGCGACCAAGGTGGCCGGGAAGGGGAGTTTGCGGGGGACCGGCGAGTGAC
GTCAGCGCGCCTTCAGTGCTGAGGCGGCGGTGGCGCGCGCCGCCAGGCGGGGGCGAAGGCACTGTCCGCG
GTGCTGAAGCTGGCAGTGCGCACGCGCCTCGCCGCATCCTGTTTCCCCTCCCCCTCTCTGATAGGGGATG
CGCAATTTGGGGAATGGGGGTTGGGTGCTTGTCCAGTGGGTCGGGGTCGGTCGTCAGGTAGGCACCCCCA
CCCCGCCTCATCCTGGTCCTAAAACCCACTTGCACTCATACGCAGGGCCCTCTGCAGCTGGCGCCATCGA
TACGCGTCCCTCTAGAGTCTCCGCTCGGAGGACAG
